Addgene plasmid #152226: pGBW-m4133697
Purpose: Mammalian expression plasmid for SARS-CoV-2 ORF10 protein
Depositing lab: Ginkgo Bioworks & Benjie Chen. Depositing organization: Ginkgo Bioworks.
Backbone
  Vector backbone: pTwist_CMV_Puro_6
  Backbone size w/o insert (bp): 6080
  Vector type: Mammalian Expression
  Selectable markers: Puromycin
Growth in bacteria
  Bacterial resistance: Ampicillin, 100 μg/mL
  Growth temperature: 37°C
  Growth strain: DH5alpha
  Copy number: High Copy
Gene/Insert
  Gene/Insert name: SARS-CoV-2 ORF10 protein
  Species: Severe acute respiratory syndrome coronavirus 2
  Insert size (bp): 110
  Mutation: wt
  Entrez Gene: ORF10 (a.k.a. GU280_gp11)
  Promoter: CMV
  Tag / fusion protein: Cleavable TEV;TapTag (C terminal on backbone)
  Cloning method: Unknown
Resource information
  A portion of this plasmid was derived from a plasmid made by: GinkgoBioworks
Depositor comments: NCBI reference sequence: YP_009725255.1
How to cite: pGBW-m4133697 was a gift from Ginkgo Bioworks & Benjie Chen (Addgene plasmid # 152226 ; http://n2t.net/addgene:152226 ; RRID:Addgene_152226)
