[The description below was written by a language model from this plasmid's Addgene catalogue record and pLannotate feature annotations shown in this document.]
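Description:
pGBW-m4133697 is a mammalian expression plasmid built on the pTwist_CMV_Puro_6 backbone to produce the wild-type SARS-CoV-2 ORF10 protein, a very short accessory open reading frame (insert listed at about 110 bp). In bacteria it is maintained as a high-copy plasmid through a ColE1/pUC-type origin and selected with ampicillin via a full-length β-lactamase gene. For mammalian cells it carries a separate selection cassette in which the human ubiquitin C promoter drives puromycin N-acetyltransferase, followed by a synthetic poly(A) signal, allowing enrichment or stable selection of transfected cells.

The expression unit uses the CMV immediate-early enhancer and promoter elements annotated near the end of the circular map, so transcription runs across the sequence origin into the ORF10 coding region, which the automated annotation does not itself label. ORF10 is fused at its C terminus to a backbone-encoded, TEV-cleavable TAP tag. The features called as a myosin light chain kinase fragment and a Staphylococcus aureus protein A fragment are consistent with the calmodulin-binding peptide and IgG-binding domains of a classical tandem affinity purification tag, with the TEV site permitting release from IgG resin between purification steps. An SV40 polyadenylation signal lies downstream of the tag, although it is annotated on the opposite strand. Bacterial T7 and rrnG terminators together with 5' and 3' β-globin insulator elements flank the cassettes, presumably to limit transcriptional read-through and interference between units. The design suits transient or puromycin-selected expression of tagged ORF10 for affinity purification and studies of viral–host protein interactions, though the record states only mammalian expression as the purpose.
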