Features (pLannotate 1.2.2; 20 found; start..end, strand, type, name):
    173..250     +  CDS            MYLK2 (fragment): MYLK2_HUMAN - Experimental evidence at protein level: Swiss-Prot protein existence level 1. Implicated in the level of global muscle contraction and cardiac function. Phosphorylates a specific serine in the N-terminus of a myosin light chain. From Homo sapiens (Human).
    332..682     +  CDS            spa (fragment): SPA_STAAU - Experimental evidence at protein level: Swiss-Prot protein existence level 1. Plays a role in the inhibition of the host innate and adaptive immune responses. Possesses five immunoglobulin-binding domains that capture both the fragment crystallizable region (Fc region) and the Fab region (part of Ig that identifies antigen) of immunoglobulins (By similarity). In turn, Staphylococcus aureus is protected from phagocytic killing via inhibition of Ig Fc region. In addition, the host elicited B-cell response is prevented due to a decrease of antibody-secreting cell proliferation that en
    747..868     -  polyA_signal   SV40 poly(A) signal: SV40 polyadenylation signal
    891..960     -  CDS            large T antigen (fragment): large T antigen from SV40 (simian virus 40)
    983..1029    +  terminator     T7 terminator: transcription terminator for bacteriophage T7 RNA polymerase
   1059..1195    +  terminator     rrnG terminator: transcription terminator from the E. coli ribosomal RNA rrnG operon (Albrechtsen et al., 1991)
   1240..1311    +  misc_feature   3' β-globin insulator: insulator downstream of the human β-globin locus (Farrell et al., 2002)
   1537..2125    -  rep_origin     ori: high-copy-number ColE1/pMB1/pBR322/pUC origin of replication
   2297..2361    -  CDS            bla(M) (fragment): β-lactamase lacking the signal sequence; bla(M); allows cytosolic expression of β-lactamase
   2625..3834    +  promoter       UbC promoter: human ubiquitin C promoter
   3838..4435    +  CDS            PuroR (fragment): puromycin N-acetyltransferase; pac from Streptomyces; confers resistance to puromycin
   4464..4512    +  polyA_signal   poly(A) signal: synthetic polyadenylation signal
   4778..5638    +  CDS            AmpR: β-lactamase; bla; confers resistance to ampicillin, carbenicillin, and related antibiotics
   5651..5787    +  terminator     rrnG terminator: transcription terminator from the E. coli ribosomal RNA rrnG operon (Albrechtsen et al., 1991)
   5932..6003    +  misc_feature   5' β-globin insulator: insulator upstream of the human β-globin locus (Farrell et al., 2002)
   6008..6054    -  terminator     T7 terminator: transcription terminator for bacteriophage T7 RNA polymerase
   6072..6120    -  polyA_signal   poly(A) signal: synthetic polyadenylation signal
   6201..6504    +  enhancer       CMV enhancer: human cytomegalovirus immediate early enhancer
   6577..6594    -  promoter       CMV promoter (fragment): human cytomegalovirus (CMV) immediate early promoter
   6657..6708    +  promoter       CMVd2 promoter: truncated human cytomegalovirus (CMV) immediate early promoter that yields moderately reduced expression relative to the full-length promoter
>Addgene plasmid #152226 | pGBW-m4133697 | depositor full sequence | sequence record 295238 | Full Sequence
CACCATGGGGTACATAAATGTTTTCGCCTTTCCATTCACGATCTATTCACTCCTTTTATGTAGGATGAAC
TCTCGCAATTACATTGCTCAGGTAGACGTCGTGAACTTTAACCTAACTGAAAACCTTTACTTTCAGTCGG
GACGGCGAATCCCGGGGCTGATAAATCCCTGGAAAAGGAGATGGAAGAAGAACTTTATTGCAGTGTCTGC
GGCTAACCGGTTCAAAAAGATCAGTTCAAGCGGCGCCCTAGATTACGACATTCCTACGACCGCCTCCGAG
AATCTCTATTTCCAGGGTGAATTTGGCTTGGCACAACATGACGAGGCCGTCGATAACAAGTTTAATAAAG
AACAGCAGAACGCTTTCTATGAGATCCTTCACTTACCAAATCTGAACGAAGAGCAACGCAACGCTTTCAT
TCAGAGCCTGAAAGACGATCCCTCGCAGTCTGCAAATCTCCTGGCCGAAGCCAAGAAGCTGAATGACGCA
CAGGCTCCAAAAGTTGATAACAAGTTTAACAAGGAGCAGCAGAATGCTTTCTACGAGATATTGCACCTTC
CTAATCTGAATGAGGAACAAAGAAATGCATTTATCCAGTCCCTAAAAGACGATCCATCACAGAGTGCCAA
CCTGCTTGCGGAAGCCAAAAAGCTCAATGATGCCCAGGCCCCGAAAGTAGACGCGAACCATCAATAAGCT
AGCTTGACTGACTGAGATACAGCGTACCTTCAGCTCACAGACATGATAAGATACATTGATGAGTTTGGAC
AAACCACAACTAGAATGCAGTGAAAAAAATGCTTTATTTGTGAAATTTGTGATGCTATTGCTTTATTTGT
AACCATTATAAGCTGCAATAAACAAGTTAACAACAACAATTGCATTCATTTTATGTTTCAGGTTCAGGGG
GAGGTGTGGGAGGTTTTTTAAAGCAAGTAAAACCTCTACAAATGTGGTATTGGCCCATCTCTATCGGTAT
CGTAGCATAACCCCTTGGGGCCTCTAAACGGGTCTTGAGGGGTTTTTTGTGCCCCTCGGGCCGGATTGCT
ATCTACCGGCATTGGCGCAGAAAAAAATGCCTGATGCGACGCTGCGCGTCTTATACTCCCACATATGCCA
GATTCAGCAACGGATACGGCTTCCCCAACTTGCCCACTTCCATACGTGTCCTCCTTACCAGAAATTTATC
CTTAAGGTCGTCAGCTATCCTGCAGGCGATCTCTCGATTTCGATCAAGACATTCCTTTAATGGTCTTTTC
TGGACACCACTAGGGGTCAGAAGTAGTTCATCAAACTTTCTTCCCTCCCTAATCTCATTGGTTACCTTGG
GCTATCGAAACTTAATTAACCAGTCAAGTCAGCTACTTGGCGAGATCGACTTGTCTGGGTTTCGACTACG
CTCAGAATTGCGTCAGTCAAGTTCGATCTGGTCCTTGCTATTGCACCCGTTCTCCGATTACGAGTTTCAT
TTAAATCATGTGAGCAAAAGGCCAGCAAAAGGCCAGGAACCGTAAAAAGGCCGCGTTGCTGGCGTTTTTC
CATAGGCTCCGCCCCCCTGACGAGCATCACAAAAATCGACGCTCAAGTCAGAGGTGGCGAAACCCGACAG
GACTATAAAGATACCAGGCGTTTCCCCCTGGAAGCTCCCTCGTGCGCTCTCCTGTTCCGACCCTGCCGCT
TACCGGATACCTGTCCGCCTTTCTCCCTTCGGGAAGCGTGGCGCTTTCTCATAGCTCACGCTGTAGGTAT
CTCAGTTCGGTGTAGGTCGTTCGCTCCAAGCTGGGCTGTGTGCACGAACCCCCCGTTCAGCCCGACCGCT
GCGCCTTATCCGGTAACTATCGTCTTGAGTCCAACCCGGTAAGACACGACTTATCGCCACTGGCAGCAGC
CACTGGTAACAGGATTAGCAGAGCGAGGTATGTAGGCGGTGCTACAGAGTTCTTGAAGTGGTGGCCTAAC
TACGGCTACACTAGAAGAACAGTATTTGGTATCTGCGCTCTGCTGAAGCCAGTTACCTTCGGAAAAAGAG
TTGGTAGCTCTTGATCCGGCAAACAAACCACCGCTGGTAGCGGTGGTTTTTTTGTTTGCAAGCAGCAGAT
TACGCGCAGAAAAAAAGGATCTCAAGAAGATCCTTTGATCTTTTCTACGGGGTCTGACGCTCAGTGGAAC
GAAAACTCACGTTAAGGGATTTTGGTCATGAGATTATCAAAAAGGATCTTCACCTAGATCCTTTTAAATT
AAAAATGAAGTTTTAAATCAATCTAAAGTATATATGAGTAAACTTGGTCTGACAGTTACCAATGCTTAAT
CAGTGAGGCACCTATCTCAGCGATCTGTCTATTTCGTTCATCCATAGTTGCATTTAAATTTCCGAACTCT
CCAAGGCCCTCGTCGGAAAATCTTCAAACCTTTCGTCCGATCCATCTTGCAGGCTACCTCTCGAACGAAC
TATCGCAAGTCTCTTGGCCGGCCTTGCGCCTTGGCTATTGCTTGGCAGCGCCTATCGCCAGGTATTACTC
CAATCCCGAATATCCGAGATCGGGATCACCCGAGAGAAGTTCAACCTACATCCTCAATCCCGATCTATCC
GAGATCCGAGGAATATCGAAATCGGGGCGCGCCTGGCCTCCGCGCCGGGTTTTGGCGCCTCCCGCGGGCG
CCCCCCTCGTCACGGCGAGCGCTGCCACGTCAGACGAAGGGCGCAGGAGCGTCCTGATCCTTCCGCCCGG
ACGCTCAGGACAGCGGCCCGCTGCTCATAAGACTCGGCCTTAGAACCCCAGTATCAGCAGAAGGACATTT
TAGGACGGGACTTGGGTGACTCTAGGGCACTGGTTTTCTTTCCAGAGAGCGGAACAGGCGAGGAAAAGTA
GTCCCTTCTCGGCGATTCTGCGGAGGGATCTCCGTGGGGCGGTGAACGCCGATGATTATATAAGGACGCG
CCGGGTGTGGCACAGCTAGTTCCGTCGCAGCCGGGATTTGGGTCGCGGTTCTTGTTTGTGGATCGCTGTG
ATCGTCACTTGGTGAGTAGCGGGCTGCTGGGCTGGCCGGGGCTTTCGTGGCCGCCGGGCCGCTCGGTGGG
ACGGAAGCGTGTGGAGAGACCGCCAAGGGCTGTAGTCTGGGTCCGCGAGCAAGGTTGCCCTGAACTGGGG
GTTGGGGGGAGCGCAGCAAAATGGCGGCTGTTCCCGAGTCTTGAATGGAAGACGCTTGTGAGGCGGGCTG
TGAGGTCGTTGAAACAAGGTGGGGGGCATGGTGGGCGGCAAGAACCCAAGGTCTTGAGCCCTTCGCTAAT
GCGGGAAAGCTCTTATTCGGGTGAGATGGGCTGGGCACCATCTGGGGACCCTGACGTGAAGTTTGTCACT
GACTGGAGAACTCGGTTTGTCGTCTGTTGCGGGGGCGGCAGTTATGGCGGTGCCGTTGGGCAGTGCACCC
GTACCTTTGGGAGCGCGCGCCCTCGTCGTGTCGTGACGTCACCCGTTCTGTTGGCTTATAATGCAGGGTG
GGGCCACCTGCCGGTAGGTGTGCGGTAGGCTTTTCTCCGTCGCAGGACGCAGGGTTCGGGCCTAGGGTAG
GCTCTCCTGAATCGACAGGCGCCGGACCTCTGGTGAGGGGAGGGATAAGTGAGGCGTCAGTTTCTTTGGT
CGGTTTTATGTACCTATCTTCTTAAGTAGCTGAAGCTCCGGTTTTGAACTATGCGCTCGGGGTTGGCGAG
TGTGTTTTGTGAAGTTTTTTAGGCACCTTTTGAAATGTAATCATTTGGGTCAATATGTAATTTTCAGTGT
TAGACTTGTAAATTGTCCGCTAAATTCTGGCCGTTTTTGGCTTTTTTGTTAGACAACATGACCGAGTACA
AGCCCACGGTGCGCCTCGCCACCCGCGACGACGTCCCCAGGGCCGTACGCACCCTCGCCGCCGCGTTCGC
CGACTACCCCGCCACGCGCCACACCGTCGATCCGGACCGCCACATCGAGCGGGTCACCGAGCTGCAAGAA
CTCTTCCTCACGCGCGTCGGGCTCGACATCGGCAAGGTGTGGGTCGCGGACGACGGCGCCGCGGTGGCGG
TCTGGACCACGCCGGAGAGCGTCGAAGCGGGGGCGGTGTTCGCCGAGATCGGCCCGCGCATGGCCGAGTT
GAGCGGTTCCCGGCTGGCCGCGCAGCAACAGATGGAGGGCCTCCTGGCGCCGCACCGGCCCAAGGAGCCC
GCGTGGTTCCTGGCCACCGTCGGCGTCTCGCCCGACCACCAGGGCAAGGGTCTGGGCAGCGCCGTCGTGC
TCCCCGGAGTGGAGGCCGCCGAGCGCGCCGGGGTGCCCGCCTTCCTGGAGACCTCCGCGCCCCGCAACCT
CCCCTTCTACGAGCGGCTCGGCTTCACCGTCACCGCCGACGTCGAGGTGCCCGAAGGACCGCGCACCTGG
TGCATGACCCGCAAGCCCGGTGCCTAGGCTAGTATGTAAGCCTAGTCTTAGATAATAAAATCGCTATCCA
TCGAAGATGGATGTGTGTTGGTTTTTTGTGTGTGTAACGCTAGGCGCGCCTGGTGTACCGAGAACGATCC
TCTCAGTGCGAGTCTCGACGATCCATATCGTTGCTTGGCAGTCAGCCAGTCGGAATCCAGCTTGGGACCC
AGGAAGTCCAATCGTCAGATATTGTACTCAAGCCTGGTCACGGCAGCGTACCGATCTGTTTAAACCTAGA
TATTGATAGTCTGATCGGTCAACGTATAATCGAGTCCTAGCTTTTGCAAACATCTATCAAGAGACAGGAT
CAGCAGGAGGCTTTCGCATGAGTATTCAACATTTCCGTGTCGCCCTTATTCCCTTTTTTGCGGCATTTTG
CCTTCCTGTTTTTGCTCACCCAGAAACGCTGGTGAAAGTAAAAGATGCTGAAGATCAGTTGGGTGCGCGA
GTGGGTTACATCGAACTGGATCTCAACAGCGGTAAGATCCTTGAGAGTTTTCGCCCCGAAGAACGCTTTC
CAATGATGAGCACTTTTAAAGTTCTGCTATGTGGCGCGGTATTATCCCGTATTGACGCCGGGCAAGAGCA
ACTCGGTCGCCGCATACACTATTCTCAGAATGACTTGGTTGAGTATTCACCAGTCACAGAAAAGCATCTT
ACGGATGGCATGACAGTAAGAGAATTATGCAGTGCTGCCATAACCATGAGTGATAACACTGCGGCCAACT
TACTTCTGACAACGATTGGAGGACCGAAGGAGCTAACCGCTTTTTTGCACAACATGGGGGATCATGTAAC
TCGCCTTGATCGTTGGGAACCGGAGCTGAATGAAGCCATACCAAACGACGAGCGTGACACCACGATGCCT
GTAGCAATGGCAACAACCTTGCGTAAACTATTAACTGGCGAACTACTTACTCTAGCTTCCCGGCAACAGT
TGATAGACTGGATGGAGGCGGATAAAGTTGCAGGACCACTTCTGCGCTCGGCCCTTCCGGCTGGCTGGTT
TATTGCTGATAAATCTGGAGCCGGTGAGCGTGGGTCTCGCGGTATCATTGCAGCACTGGGGCCAGATGGT
AAGCCCTCCCGTATCGTAGTTATCTACACGACGGGGAGTCAGGCAACTATGGATGAACGAAATAGACAGA
TCGCTGAGATAGGTGCCTCACTGATTAAGCATTGGTAACCGATTCTAGGTGCATTGGCGCAGAAAAAAAT
GCCTGATGCGACGCTGCGCGTCTTATACTCCCACATATGCCAGATTCAGCAACGGATACGGCTTCCCCAA
CTTGCCCACTTCCATACGTGTCCTCCTTACCAGAAATTTATCCTTAAGATCGTTTAAACTCGACTCTGGC
TCTATCGAATCTCCGTCGTTTCGAGCTTACGCGAACAGCCGTGGCGCTCATTTGCTCGTCGGGCATCGAA
TCTCGTCAGCTATCGTCAGCTTACCTTTTTGGCAGCGATCGCGGCTCCCGACATCTTGGACCATTAGCTC
CACAGGTATCTTCTTCCCTCTAGTGGTCATAACAGCAGCTTCAGCTACCTCTCAATTCAAAAAACCCCTC
AAGACCCGTTTAGAGGCCCCAAGGGGTTATGCTATCAATCGTTGCGTTACACACACAAAAAACCAACACA
CATCCATCTTCGATGGATAGCGATTTTATTATCTAACTGCTGATCGAGTGTAGCCAGATCTAGTAATCAA
TTACGGGGTCATTAGTTCATAGCCCATATATGGAGTTCCGCGTTACATAACTTACGGTAAATGGCCCGCC
TGGCTGACCGCCCAACGACCCCCGCCCATTGACGTCAATAATGACGTATGTTCCCATAGTAACGCCAATA
GGGACTTTCCATTGACGTCAATGGGTGGAGTATTTACGGTAAACTGCCCACTTGGCAGTACATCAAGTGT
ATCATATGCCAAGTACGCCCCCTATTGACGTCAATGACGGTAAATGGCCCGCCTGGCATTATGCCCAGTA
CATGACCTTATGGGACTTTCCTACTTGGCAGTACATCTACGTATTAGTCATCGCTATTACCATGCTGATG
CGGTTTTGGCAGTACATCAATGGGCGTGGATAGCGGTTTGACTCACGGGGATTTCCAAGTCTCCACCCCA
TTGACGTCAATGGGAGTTTGTTTTGGCACCAAAATCAACGGGACTTTCCAAAATGTCGTAACAACTCCGC
CCCATTGACGCAAATGGGCGGTAGGCGTGTACGGTGGGAGGTCTATATAAGCAGAGCTGGTTTAGTGAAC
CGTCAGATCAGATCTTTGTCGATCCTACCATCCACTCGACACACCCGCCAGCGGCCGC
